>Addgene plasmid #108130 | mCherry-SAC1C389S-FKBP | depositor full sequence | sequence record 203938 | mCherry-SAC1C389S-FKBP sequence 6792 bps
TAGTTATTAATAGTAATCAATTACGGGGTCATTAGTTCATAGCCCATATATGGAGTTCCGCGTTACATAA
CTTACGGTAAATGGCCCGCCTGGCTGACCGCCCAACGACCCCCGCCCATTGACGTCAATAATGACGTATG
TTCCCATAGTAACGCCAATAGGGACTTTCCATTGACGTCAATGGGTGGAGTATTTACGGTAAACTGCCCA
CTTGGCAGTACATCAAGTGTATCATATGCCAAGTACGCCCCCTATTGACGTCAATGACGGTAAATGGCCC
GCCTGGCATTATGCCCAGTACATGACCTTATGGGACTTTCCTACTTGGCAGTACATCTACGTATTAGTCA
TCGCTATTACCATGGTGATGCGGTTTTGGCAGTACATCAATGGGCGTGGATAGCGGTTTGACTCACGGGG
ATTTCCAAGTCTCCACCCCATTGACGTCAATGGGAGTTTGTTTTGGCACCAAAATCAACGGGACTTTCCA
AAATGTCGTAACAACTCCGCCCCATTGACGCAAATGGGCGGTAGGCGTGTACGGTGGGAGGTCTATATAA
GCAGAGCTGGTTTAGTGAACCGTCAGATCCGCTAGCGCTACCGGTCGCCACCATGGTGAGCAAGGGCGAG
GAGGATAACATGGCCATCATCAAGGAGTTCATGCGCTTCAAGGTGCACATGGAGGGCTCCGTGAACGGCC
ACGAGTTCGAGATCGAGGGCGAGGGCGAGGGCCGCCCCTACGAGGGCACCCAGACCGCCAAGCTGAAGGT
GACCAAGGGTGGCCCCCTGCCCTTCGCCTGGGACATCCTGTCCCCTCAGTTCATGTACGGCTCCAAGGCC
TACGTGAAGCACCCCGCCGACATCCCCGACTACTTGAAGCTGTCCTTCCCCGAGGGCTTCAAGTGGGAGC
GCGTGATGAACTTCGAGGACGGCGGCGTGGTGACCGTGACCCAGGACTCCTCCCTGCAGGACGGCGAGTT
CATCTACAAGGTGAAGCTGCGCGGCACCAACTTCCCCTCCGACGGCCCCGTAATGCAGAAGAAGACCATG
GGCTGGGAGGCCTCCTCCGAGCGGATGTACCCCGAGGACGGCGCCCTGAAGGGCGAGATCAAGCAGAGGC
TGAAGCTGAAGGACGGCGGCCACTACGACGCTGAGGTCAAGACCACCTACAAGGCCAAGAAGCCCGTGCA
GCTGCCCGGCGCCTACAACGTCAACATCAAGTTGGACATCACCTCCCACAACGAGGACTACACCATCGTG
GAACAGTACGAACGCGCCGAGGGCCGCCACTCCACCGGCGGCATGGACGAGCTGTACAAGTCCGGACTCA
GATCTATGGCGACGGCGGCCTACGAGCAGCTGAAGCTGCATATCACACCTGAAAAATTTTATGTGGAAGC
TTGTGATGATGGAGCAGATGACGTACTTACCATTGACCGTGTGTCCACAGAGGTTACCCTTGCAGTCAAG
AAAGATGTTCCTCCTTCAGCTGTCACAAGACCAATATTTGGTATACTGGGCACAATCCATCTGGTGGCAG
GTAATTATCTTATAGTCATTACCAAAAAGATAAAAGTAGGTGAATTTTTCAGTCATGTAGTCTGGAAAGC
AACAGATTTTGATGTCCTTTCTTATAAGAAGACAATGTTGCACTTAACTGATATTCAGTTACAAGATAAT
AAAACCTTCCTAGCGATGCTAAACCATGTCTTGAATGTGGATGGATTTTACTTTTCAACAACATATGATT
TGACCCATACTTTGCAGCGGCTATCCAACACTAGTCCTGAATTCCAAGAAATGAGTCTCTTGGAAAGGGC
AGATCAGCGGTTTGTATGGAATGGTCATCTTCTAAGAGAACTTTCTGCACAGCCAGAGGTTCATCGGTTT
GCCCTTCCAGTGTTACATGGCTTTATTACCATGCATTCATGTTCTATTAATGGAAAATACTTTGATTGGA
TTCTCATCTCGAGGAGGAGCTGTTTCAGAGCTGGTGTGCGCTATTATGTAAGAGGAATTGATTCGGAAGG
CCATGCAGCTAACTTTGTAGAAACAGAACAAATTGTGCACTACAATGGGAGCAAAGCTTCGTTTGTACAG
ACTCGAGGATCAATACCTGTTTTCTGGTCCCAAAGACCAAACCTCAAGTACAAACCACTGCCACAGATCA
GCAAAGTAGCAAATCACATGGACGGTTTCCAAAGGCATTTTGATTCCCAAGTAATTATTTATGGAAAACA
AGTTATAATCAATCTGATTAACCAGAAGGGCTCGGAGAAGCCACTTGAGCAGACATTTGCAACAATGGTG
TCTTCCTTGGGAAGTGGAATGATGAGATACATTGCCTTTGACTTCCATAAGGAATGTAAAAATATGAGAT
GGGATCGACTAAGTATTTTATTGGATCAGGTAGCAGAAATGCAAGATGAATTAAGTTATTTTCTAGTGGA
CTCTGCTGGCCAGGTGGTGGCAAACCAGGAAGGCGTGTTCCGAAGCAATAGCATGGATTGTCTAGATAGA
ACCAATGTGATCCAGAGTTTGTTAGCTCGTCGTTCACTTCAGGCCCAACTTCAGAGACTAGGAGTTTTGC
ATGTGGGACAAAAGCTTGAAGAACAAGATGAATTTGAGAAGATTTACAAAAATGCCTGGGCTGACAACGC
AAATGCTTGTGCCAAGCAATATGCGGGAACTGGTGCCTTGAAGACTGACTTTACCAGAACTGGAAAGAGA
ACTCATTTGGGACTTATAATGGATGGCTGGAACTCAATGATACGATATTATAAGAACAACTTTTCCGATG
GATTTAGACAAGATTCCATAGACTTATTTCTTGGAAACTATTCAGTGGATGAATTAGAATCTCATAGTCC
TTTAAGTGTTCCAAGGGACTGGAAATTCCTGGCTTTGCCTATTATCATGGTTGTTGCCTTTTCAATGTGC
ATTATCTGTTTGCTTATGGCTGGTGACACTTGGACAGAAACACTGGCCTATGTGCTCTTCTGGGGAGTTG
CAAGCATTGGAACATTTTTTATCATTCTTTACAATGGCAAAGATTTTGTCGATGCTCCCAGACTGGTCCA
GAAAGAAAAGATAGACGGAATTTGTATTTGTGGAAAGCGGCTTGGCTTGGGTACCGTGCAGGTGGAAACC
ATCTCCCCAGGAGACGGGCGCACCTTCCCCAAGCGCGGCCAGACCTGCGTGGTGCACTACACCGGGATGC
TTGAAGATGGAAAGAAATTTGATTCCTCCCGGGACAGAAACAAGCCCTTTAAGTTTATGCTAGGCAAGCA
GGAGGTGATCCGAGGCTGGGAAGAAGGGGTTGCCCAGATGAGTGTGGGTCAGAGAGCCAAACTGACTATA
TCTCCAGATTATGCCTATGGTGCCACTGGGCACCCAGGCATCATCCCACCACATGCCACTCTCGTCTTCG
ATGTGGAGCTTCTAAAACTGGAATCCACCGGATCTAGATAACTGATCATAATCAGCCATACCACATTTGT
AGAGGTTTTACTTGCTTTAAAAAACCTCCCACACCTCCCCCTGAACCTGAAACATAAAATGAATGCAATT
GTTGTTGTTAACTTGTTTATTGCAGCTTATAATGGTTACAAATAAAGCAATAGCATCACAAATTTCACAA
ATAAAGCATTTTTTTCACTGCATTCTAGTTGTGGTTTGTCCAAACTCATCAATGTATCTTAACGCGTAAA
TTGTAAGCGTTAATATTTTGTTAAAATTCGCGTTAAATTTTTGTTAAATCAGCTCATTTTTTAACCAATA
GGCCGAAATCGGCAAAATCCCTTATAAATCAAAAGAATAGACCGAGATAGGGT
[37 nt withheld, positions 3834-3870]
AAAGAACGTGGACTCCAACGTCAAAGG
[49 nt withheld, positions 3898-3946]
T
[91 nt withheld, positions 3948-4038]
G
[124 nt withheld, positions 4040-4163]
CAGGTGGCACTTTTCGGGGAAATGTGCGCGGAACCCCTATTTGTTTATTTTTCTAAATACATTCAAATAT
GTATCCGCTCATGAGACAATAACCCTGATAAATGCTTCAATAATATTGAAAAAGGAAGAGTCCTGAGGCG
GAAAGAACCAGCTGTGGAATGTGTGTCAGTTAGGGTGTGGAAAGTCCCCAGGCTCCCCAGCAGGCAGAAG
TATGCAAAGCATGCATCTCAATTAGTCAGCAACCAGGTGTGGAAAGTCCCCAGGCTCCCCAGCAGGCAGA
AGTATGCAAAGCATGCATCTCAATTAGTCAGCAACCATAGTCCCGCCCCTAACTCCGCCCATCCCGCCCC
TAACTCCGCCCAGTTCCGCCCATTCTCCGCCCCATGGCTGACTAATTTTTTTTATTTATGCAGAGGCCGA
GGCCGCCTCGGCCTCTGAGCTATTCCAGAAGTAGTGAGGAGGCTTTTTTGGAGGCCTAGGCTTTTGCAAA
GATCGATCAAGAGACAGGATGAGGATCGTTTCGCATGATTGAACAAGATGGATTGCACGCAGGTTCTCCG
GCCGCTTGGGTGGAGAGGCTATTCGGCTATGACTGGGCACAACAGACAATCGGCTGCTCTGATGCCGCCG
TGTTCCGGCTGTCAGCGCAGGGGCGCCCGGTTCTTTTTGTCAAGACCGACCTGTCCGGTGCCCTGAATGA
ACTGCAAGACGAGGCAGCGCGGCTATCGTGGCTGGCCACGACGGGCGTTCCTTGCGCAGCTGTGCTCGAC
GTTGTCACTGAAGCGGGAAGGGACTGGCTGCTATTGGGCGAAGTGCCGGGGCAGGATCTCCTGTCATCTC
ACCTTGCTCCTGCCGAGAAAGTATCCATCATGGCTGATGCAATGCGGCGGCTGCATACGCTTGATCCGGC
TACCTGCCCATTCGACCACCAAGCGAAACATCGCATCGAGCGAGCACGTACTCGGATGGAAGCCGGTCTT
GTCGATCAGGATGATCTGGACGAAGAGCATCAGGGGCTCGCGCCAGCCGAACTGTTCGCCAGGCTCAAGG
CGAGCATGCCCGACGGCGAGGATCTCGTCGTGACCCATGGCGATGCCTGCTTGCCGAATATCATGGTGGA
AAATGGCCGCTTTTCTGGATTCATCGACTGTGGCCGGCTGGGTGTGGCGGACCGCTATCAGGACATAGCG
TTGGCTACCCGTGATATTGCTGAAGAGCTTGGCGGCGAATGGGCTGACCGCTTCCTCGTGCTTTACGGTA
TCGCCGCTCCCGATTCGCAGCGCATCGCCTTCTATCGCCTTCTTGACGAGTTCTTCTGAGCGGGACTCTG
GGGTTCGAAATGACCGACCAAGCGACGCCCAACCTGCCATCACGAGATTTCGATTCCACCGCCGCCTTCT
ATGAAAGGTTGGGCTTCGGAATCGTTTTCCGGGACGCCGGCTGGATGATCCTCCAGCGCGGGGATCTCAT
GCTGGAGTTCTTCGCCCACCCTAGGGGGAGGCTAACTGAAACACGGAAGGAGACAATACCGGAAGGAACC
CGCGCTATGACGGCAATAAAAAGACAGAATAAAACGCACGGTGTTGGGTCGTTTGTTCATAAACGCGGGG
TTCGGTCCCAGGGCTGGCACTCTGTCGATACCCCACCGAGACCCCATTGGGGCCAATACGCCCGCGTTTC
TTCCTTTTCCCCACCCCACCCCCCAAGTTCGGGTGAAGGCCCAGGGCTCGCAGCCAACGTCGGGGCGGCA
GGCCCTGCCATAGCCTCAGGTTACTCATATATACTTTAGATTGATTTAAAACTTCATTTTTAATTTAAAA
GGATCTAGGTGAAGATCCTTTTTGATAATCTCATGACCAAAATCCCTTAACGTGAGTTTTCGTTCCACTG
AGCGTCAGACCCCGTAGAAAAGATCAAAGGATCTTCTTGAGATCCTTTTTTTCTGCGCGTAATCTGCTGC
TTGCAAACAAAAAAACCACCGCTACCAGCGGTGGTTTGTTTGCCGGATCAAGAGCTACCAACTCTTTTTC
CGAAGGTAACTGGCTTCAGCAGAGCGCAGATACCAAATACTGTCCTTCTAGTGTAGCCGTAGTTAGGCCA
CCACTTCAAGAACTCTGTAGCACCGCCTACATACCTCGCTCTGCTAATCCTGTTACCAGTGGCTGCTGCC
AGTGGCGATAAGTCGTGTCTTACCGGGTTGGACTCAAGACGATAGTTACCGGATAAGGCGCAGCGGTCGG
GCTGAACGGGGGGTTCGTGCACACAGCCCAGCTTGGAGCGAACGACCTACACCGAACTGAGATACCTACA
GCGTGAGCTATGAGAAAGCGCCACGCTTCCCGAAGGGAGAAAGGCGGACAGGTATCCGGTAAGCGGCAGG
GTCGGAACAGGAGAGCGCACGAGGGAGCTTCCAGGGGGAAACGCCTGGTATCTTTATAGTCCTGTCGGGT
TTCGCCACCTCTGACTTGAGCGTCGATTTTTGTGATGCTCGTCAGGGGGGCGGAGCCTATGGAAAAACGC
CAGCAACGCGGCCTTTTTACGGTTCCTGGCCTTTTGCTGGCCTTTTGCTCACATGTTCTTTCCTGCGTTA
TCCCCTGATTCTGTGGATAACCGTATTACCGCCATGCAT
Features (pLannotate 1.2.2; 15 found; start..end, strand, type, name):
     61..364     +  enhancer       CMV enhancer: human cytomegalovirus immediate early enhancer
    365..568     +  promoter       CMV promoter: human cytomegalovirus (CMV) immediate early promoter
    613..1320    +  CDS            mCherry: mCherry is a basic (constitutively fluorescent) red fluorescent protein published in 2004, derived from Discosoma sp.. It is reported to be a very rapidly-maturing monomer with low acid sensitivity.
   1336..3096    +  CDS            SACM1L: SAC1_HUMAN - Also known as KIAA0851 From Homo sapiens (Human).
   3136..3453    +  CDS            DmrB: F36V mutant of FK506-binding protein FKBP12 binds synthetic ligands that do not bind wild-type FKBP
   3473..3557    +  CDS            large T antigen (fragment): large T antigen from SV40 (simian virus 40)
   3580..3701    +  polyA_signal   SV40 poly(A) signal: SV40 polyadenylation signal
   3735..4163    -  rep_origin     f1 ori (sequence partly withheld): f1 bacteriophage origin of replication; arrow indicates direction of (+) strand synthesis
   4190..4294    +  promoter       AmpR promoter: bla
   4296..4653    +  promoter       SV40 promoter: SV40 enhancer and early promoter
   4688..5482    +  CDS            NeoR/KanR: aminoglycoside phosphotransferase from Tn5; aph(3')-II (or nptII); confers resistance to neomycin, kanamycin, and G418 (Geneticin®)
   5503..5655    +  CDS            ble (fragment): BLE_KLEPN - Experimental evidence at protein level: Swiss-Prot protein existence level 1. Binding protein with a strong affinity to the bleomycin family of antibiotics. Binds to CL990; an antimitotic-antibiotic compound. From Klebsiella pneumoniae.
   5714..5761    +  polyA_signal   HSV TK poly(A) signal: herpes simplex virus thymidine kinase polyadenylation signal (Cole and Stacy, 1985)
   5852..5868    -  polyA_signal   bGH poly(A) signal (fragment): bovine growth hormone polyadenylation signal
   6090..6678    +  rep_origin     ori: high-copy-number ColE1/pMB1/pBR322/pUC origin of replication
