>Addgene plasmid #108130 | mCherry-SAC1C389S-FKBP | addgene full sequence | sequence record 207691 | Addgene NGS Result
GTTATTAATAGTAATCAATTACGGGGTCATTAGTTCATAGCCCATATATGGAGTTCCGCGTTACATAACT
TACGGTAAATGGCCCGCCTGGCTGACCGCCCAACGACCCCCGCCCATTGACGTCAATAATGACGTATGTT
CCCATAGTAACGCCAATAGGGACTTTCCATTGACGTCAATGGGTGGAGTATTTACGGTAAACTGCCCACT
TGGCAGTACATCAAGTGTATCATATGCCAAGTACGCCCCCTATTGACGTCAATGACGGTAAATGGCCCGC
CTGGCATTATGCCCAGTACATGACCTTATGGGACTTTCCTACTTGGCAGTACATCTACGTATTAGTCATC
GCTATTACCATGGTGATGCGGTTTTGGCAGTACATCAATGGGCGTGGATAGCGGTTTGACTCACGGGGAT
TTCCAAGTCTCCACCCCATTGACGTCAATGGGAGTTTGTTTTGGCACCAAAATCAACGGGACTTTCCAAA
ATGTCGTAACAACTCCGCCCCATTGACGCAAATGGGCGGTAGGCGTGTACGGTGGGAGGTCTATATAAGC
AGAGCTGGTTTAGTGAACCGTCAGATCCGCTAGCGCTACCGGTCGCCACCATGGTGAGCAAGGGCGAGGA
GGATAACATGGCCATCATCAAGGAGTTCATGCGCTTCAAGGTGCACATGGAGGGCTCCGTGAACGGCCAC
GAGTTCGAGATCGAGGGCGAGGGCGAGGGCCGCCCCTACGAGGGCACCCAGACCGCCAAGCTGAAGGTGA
CCAAGGGTGGCCCCCTGCCCTTCGCCTGGGACATCCTGTCCCCTCAGTTCATGTACGGCTCCAAGGCCTA
CGTGAAGCACCCCGCCGACATCCCCGACTACTTGAAGCTGTCCTTCCCCGAGGGCTTCAAGTGGGAGCGC
GTGATGAACTTCGAGGACGGCGGCGTGGTGACCGTGACCCAGGACTCCTCCCTGCAGGACGGCGAGTTCA
TCTACAAGGTGAAGCTGCGCGGCACCAACTTCCCCTCCGACGGCCCCGTAATGCAGAAGAAGACCATGGG
CTGGGAGGCCTCCTCCGAGCGGATGTACCCCGAGGACGGCGCCCTGAAGGGCGAGATCAAGCAGAGGCTG
AAGCTGAAGGACGGCGGCCACTACGACGCTGAGGTCAAGACCACCTACAAGGCCAAGAAGCCCGTGCAGC
TGCCCGGCGCCTACAACGTCAACATCAAGTTGGACATCACCTCCCACAACGAGGACTACACCATCGTGGA
ACAGTACGAACGCGCCGAGGGCCGCCACTCCACCGGCGGCATGGACGAGCTGTACAAGTCCGGACTCAGA
TCTATGGCGACGGCGGCCTACGAGCAGCTGAAGCTGCATATCACACCTGAAAAATTTTATGTGGAAGCTT
GTGATGATGGAGCAGATGACGTACTTACCATTGACCGTGTGTCCACAGAGGTTACCCTTGCAGTCAAGAA
AGATGTTCCTCCTTCAGCTGTCACAAGACCAATATTTGGTATACTGGGCACAATCCATCTGGTGGCAGGT
AATTATCTTATAGTCATTACCAAAAAGATAAAAGTAGGTGAATTTTTCAGTCATGTAGTCTGGAAAGCAA
CAGATTTTGATGTCCTTTCTTATAAGAAGACAATGTTGCACTTAACTGATATTCAGTTACAAGATAATAA
AACCTTCCTAGCGATGCTAAACCATGTCTTGAATGTGGATGGATTTTACTTTTCAACAACATATGATTTG
ACCCATACTTTGCAGCGGCTATCCAACACTAGTCCTGAATTCCAAGAAATGAGTCTCTTGGAAAGGGCAG
ATCAGCGGTTTGTATGGAATGGTCATCTTCTAAGAGAACTTTCTGCACAGCCAGAGGTTCATCGGTTTGC
CCTTCCAGTGTTACATGGCTTTATTACCATGCATTCATGTTCTATTAATGGAAAATACTTTGATTGGATT
CTCATCTCGAGGAGGAGCTGTTTCAGAGCTGGTGTGCGCTATTATGTAAGAGGAATTGATTCGGAAGGCC
ATGCAGCTAACTTTGTAGAAACAGAACAAATTGTGCACTACAATGGGAGCAAAGCTTCGTTTGTACAGAC
TCGAGGATCAATACCTGTTTTCTGGTCCCAAAGACCAAACCTCAAGTACAAACCACTGCCACAGATCAGC
AAAGTAGCAAATCACATGGACGGTTTCCAAAGGCATTTTGATTCCCAAGTAATTATTTATGGAAAACAAG
TTATAATCAATCTGATTAACCAGAAGGGCTCGGAGAAGCCACTTGAGCAGACATTTGCAACAATGGTGTC
TTCCTTGGGAAGTGGAATGATGAGATACATTGCCTTTGACTTCCATAAGGAATGTAAAAATATGAGATGG
GATCGACTAAGTATTTTATTGGATCAGGTAGCAGAAATGCAAGATGAATTAAGTTATTTTCTAGTGGACT
CTGCTGGCCAGGTGGTGGCAAACCAGGAAGGCGTGTTCCGAAGCAATAGCATGGATTGTCTAGATAGAAC
CAATGTGATCCAGAGTTTGTTAGCTCGTCGTTCACTTCAGGCCCAACTTCAGAGACTAGGAGTTTTGCAT
GTGGGACAAAAGCTTGAAGAACAAGATGAATTTGAGAAGATTTTCAAAAATGCCTGGGCTGACAACGCAA
ATGCTTGTGCCAAGCAATATGCGGGAACTGGTGCCTTGAAGACTGACTTTACCAGAACTGGAAAGAGAAC
TCATTTGGGACTTATAATGGATGGCTGGAACTCAATGATACGATATTATAAGAACAACTTTTCCGATGGA
TTTAGACAAGATTCCATAGACTTATTTCTTGGAAACTATTCAGTGGATGAATTAGAATCTCATAGTCCTT
TAAGTGTTCCAAGGGACTGGAAATTCCTGGCTTTGCCTATTATCATGGTTGTTGCCTTTTCAATGTGCAT
TATCTGTTTGCTTATGGCTGGTGACACTTGGACAGAAACACTGGCCTATGTGCTCTTCTGGGGAGTTGCA
AGCATTGGAACATTTTTTATCATTCTTTACAATGGCAAAGATTTTGTCGATGCTCCCAGACTGGTCCAGA
AAGAAAAGATAGACGGAATTTGTATTTGTGGAAAGCGGCTTGGCTTGGGTACCGTGCAGGTGGAAACCAT
CTCCCCAGGAGACGGGCGCACCTTCCCCAAGCGCGGCCAGACCTGCGTGGTGCACTACACCGGGATGCTT
GAAGATGGAAAGAAATTTGATTCCTCCCGGGACAGAAACAAGCCCTTTAAGTTTATGCTAGGCAAGCAGG
AGGTGATCCGAGGCTGGGAAGAAGGGGTTGCCCAGATGAGTGTGGGTCAGAGAGCCAAACTGACTATATC
TCCAGATTATGCCTATGGTGCCACTGGGCACCCAGGCATCATCCCACCACATGCCACTCTCGTCTTCGAT
GTGGAGCTTCTAAAACTGGAATCCACCGGATCTAGATAACTGATCATAATCAGCCATACCACATTTGTAG
AGGTTTTACTTGCTTTAAAAAACCTCCCACACCTCCCCCTGAACCTGAAACATAAAATGAATGCAATTGT
TGTTGTTAACTTGTTTATTGCAGCTTATAATGGTTACAAATAAAGCAATAGCATCACAAATTTCACAAAT
AAAGCATTTTTTTCACTGCATTCTAGTTGTGGTTTGTCCAAACTCATCAATGTATCTTAAGGCGTAAATT
GTAAGCGTTAATATTTTGTTAAAATTCGCGTTAAATTTTTGTTAAATCAGCTCATTTTTTAACCAATAGG
CCGAAATCGGCAAAATCCCTTATAAATCAAAAGAATAGACCGAGATAGGGT
[37 nt withheld, positions 3832-3868]
AAAGAACGTGGACTCCAACGTCAAAGG
[49 nt withheld, positions 3896-3944]
T
[91 nt withheld, positions 3946-4036]
G
[124 nt withheld, positions 4038-4161]
CAGGTGGCACTTTTCGGGGAAATGTGCGCGGAACCCCTATTTGTTTATTTTTCTAAATACATTCAAATAT
GTATCCGCTCATGAGACAATAACCCTGATAAATGCTTCAATAATATTGAAAAAGGAAGAGTCCTGAGGCG
GAAAGAACCAGCTGTGGAATGTGTGTCAGTTAGGGTGTGGAAAGTCCCCAGGCTCCCCAGCAGGCAGAAG
TATGCAAAGCATGCATCTCAATTAGTCAGCAACCAGGTGTGGAAAGTCCCCAGGCTCCCCAGCAGGCAGA
AGTATGCAAAGCATGCATCTCAATTAGTCAGCAACCATAGTCCCGCCCCTAACTCCGCCCATCCCGCCCC
TAACTCCGCCCAGTTCCGCCCATTCTCCGCCCCATGGCTGACTAATTTTTTTTATTTATGCAGAGGCCGA
GGCCGCCTCGGCCTCTGAGCTATTCCAGAAGTAGTGAGGAGGCTTTTTTGGAGGCCTAGGCTTTTGCAAA
GATCGATCAAGAGACAGGATGAGGATCGTTTCGCATGATTGAACAAGATGGATTGCACGCAGGTTCTCCG
GCCGCTTGGGTGGAGAGGCTATTCGGCTATGACTGGGCACAACAGACAATCGGCTGCTCTGATGCCGCCG
TGTTCCGGCTGTCAGCGCAGGGGCGCCCGGTTCTTTTTGTCAAGACCGACCTGTCCGGTGCCCTGAATGA
ACTGCAAGACGAGGCAGCGCGGCTATCGTGGCTGGCCACGACGGGCGTTCCTTGCGCAGCTGTGCTCGAC
GTTGTCACTGAAGCGGGAAGGGACTGGCTGCTATTGGGCGAAGTGCCGGGGCAGGATCTCCTGTCATCTC
ACCTTGCTCCTGCCGAGAAAGTATCCATCATGGCTGATGCAATGCGGCGGCTGCATACGCTTGATCCGGC
TACCTGCCCATTCGACCACCAAGCGAAACATCGCATCGAGCGAGCACGTACTCGGATGGAAGCCGGTCTT
GTCGATCAGGATGATCTGGACGAAGAGCATCAGGGGCTCGCGCCAGCCGAACTGTTCGCCAGGCTCAAGG
CGAGCATGCCCGACGGCGAGGATCTCGTCGTGACCCATGGCGATGCCTGCTTGCCGAATATCATGGTGGA
AAATGGCCGCTTTTCTGGATTCATCGACTGTGGCCGGCTGGGTGTGGCGGACCGCTATCAGGACATAGCG
TTGGCTACCCGTGATATTGCTGAAGAGCTTGGCGGCGAATGGGCTGACCGCTTCCTCGTGCTTTACGGTA
TCGCCGCTCCCGATTCGCAGCGCATCGCCTTCTATCGCCTTCTTGACGAGTTCTTCTGAGCGGGACTCTG
GGGTTCGAAATGACCGACCAAGCGACGCCCAACCTGCCATCACGAGATTTCGATTCCACCGCCGCCTTCT
ATGAAAGGTTGGGCTTCGGAATCGTTTTCCGGGACGCCGGCTGGATGATCCTCCAGCGCGGGGATCTCAT
GCTGGAGTTCTTCGCCCACCCTAGGGGGAGGCTAACTGAAACACGGAAGGAGACAATACCGGAAGGAACC
CGCGCTATGACGGCAATAAAAAGACAGAATAAAACGCACGGTGTTGGGTCGTTTGTTCATAAACGCGGGG
TTCGGTCCCAGGGCTGGCACTCTGTCGATACCCCACCGAGACCCCATTGGGGCCAATACGCCCGCGTTTC
TTCCTTTTCCCCACCCCACCCCCCAAGTTCGGGTGAAGGCCCAGGGCTCGCAGCCAACGTCGGGGCGGCA
GGCCCTGCCATAGCCTCAGGTTACTCATATATACTTTAGATTGATTTAAAACTTCATTTTTAATTTAAAA
GGATCTAGGTGAAGATCCTTTTTGATAATCTCATGACCAAAATCCCTTAACGTGAGTTTTCGTTCCACTG
AGCGTCAGACCCCGTAGAAAAGATCAAAGGATCTTCTTGAGATCCTTTTTTTCTGCGCGTAATCTGCTGC
TTGCAAACAAAAAAACCACCGCTACCAGCGGTGGTTTGTTTGCCGGATCAAGAGCTACCAACTCTTTTTC
CGAAGGTAACTGGCTTCAGCAGAGCGCAGATACCAAATACTGTTCTTCTAGTGTAGCCGTAGTTAGGCCA
CCACTTCAAGAACTCTGTAGCACCGCCTACATACCTCGCTCTGCTAATCCTGTTACCAGTGGCTGCTGCC
AGTGGCGATAAGTCGTGTCTTACCGGGTTGGACTCAAGACGATAGTTACCGGATAAGGCGCAGCGGTCGG
GCTGAACGGGGGGTTCGTGCACACAGCCCAGCTTGGAGCGAACGACCTACACCGAACTGAGATACCTACA
GCGTGAGCTATGAGAAAGCGCCACGCTTCCCGAAGGGAGAAAGGCGGACAGGTATCCGGTAAGCGGCAGG
GTCGGAACAGGAGAGCGCACGAGGGAGCTTCCAGGGGGAAACGCCTGGTATCTTTATAGTCCTGTCGGGT
TTCGCCACCTCTGACTTGAGCGTCGATTTTTGTGATGCTCGTCAGGGGGGCGGAGCCTATGGAAAAACGC
CAGCAACGCGGCCTTTTTACGGTTCCTGGCCTTTTGCTGGCCTTTTGCTCACATGTTCTTTCCTGCGTTA
TCCCCTGATTCTGTGGATAACCGTATTACCGCCATGCATTA
Features (pLannotate 1.2.2; 15 found; start..end, strand, type, name):
     59..362     +  enhancer       CMV enhancer: human cytomegalovirus immediate early enhancer
    363..566     +  promoter       CMV promoter: human cytomegalovirus (CMV) immediate early promoter
    611..1318    +  CDS            mCherry: mCherry is a basic (constitutively fluorescent) red fluorescent protein published in 2004, derived from Discosoma sp.. It is reported to be a very rapidly-maturing monomer with low acid sensitivity.
   1334..3094    +  CDS            SACM1L: SAC1_HUMAN - Also known as KIAA0851 From Homo sapiens (Human).
   3134..3451    +  CDS            DmrB: F36V mutant of FK506-binding protein FKBP12 binds synthetic ligands that do not bind wild-type FKBP
   3471..3555    +  CDS            large T antigen (fragment): large T antigen from SV40 (simian virus 40)
   3578..3699    +  polyA_signal   SV40 poly(A) signal: SV40 polyadenylation signal
   3733..4161    -  rep_origin     f1 ori (sequence partly withheld): f1 bacteriophage origin of replication; arrow indicates direction of (+) strand synthesis
   4188..4292    +  promoter       AmpR promoter: bla
   4294..4651    +  promoter       SV40 promoter: SV40 enhancer and early promoter
   4686..5480    +  CDS            NeoR/KanR: aminoglycoside phosphotransferase from Tn5; aph(3')-II (or nptII); confers resistance to neomycin, kanamycin, and G418 (Geneticin®)
   5501..5653    +  CDS            ble (fragment): BLE_KLEPN - Experimental evidence at protein level: Swiss-Prot protein existence level 1. Binding protein with a strong affinity to the bleomycin family of antibiotics. Binds to CL990; an antimitotic-antibiotic compound. From Klebsiella pneumoniae.
   5712..5759    +  polyA_signal   HSV TK poly(A) signal: herpes simplex virus thymidine kinase polyadenylation signal (Cole and Stacy, 1985)
   5850..5866    -  polyA_signal   bGH poly(A) signal (fragment): bovine growth hormone polyadenylation signal
   6088..6676    +  rep_origin     ori: high-copy-number ColE1/pMB1/pBR322/pUC origin of replication
