[The description below was written by a language model from this plasmid's Addgene catalogue record and pLannotate feature annotations shown in this document.]
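Description:
mCherry-SAC1C389S-FKBP is a mammalian expression plasmid built on the pmCherry-C1 backbone. It is maintained in E. coli at high copy through a ColE1/pUC-type origin and selected with kanamycin. The NeoR/KanR aminoglycoside phosphotransferase gene sits behind tandem bacterial (bla) and SV40 early promoters and is followed by an HSV TK polyadenylation signal, so the same marker can also give G418 resistance in mammalian cells. An f1 origin is also present. Two full-length sequence records, one from the depositor and one from repository sequencing, are the same length. Their annotations are identical apart from a two-nucleotide offset in coordinates.

The payload is a single open reading frame driven by the CMV immediate-early enhancer and promoter and terminated by the SV40 poly(A) signal. It encodes mCherry at the N-terminus, then human SACM1L (SAC1, a phosphoinositide phosphatase that acts on PtdIns4P), then residues 3–108 of FKBP at the C-terminus. The SAC1 portion carries a C389S substitution, and the record describes the construct as an inactive, recruitable SAC1. It also contains a Y434F difference from the reference protein, which the depositor regards as a common variant with no effect on function. The automated annotation labels the FKBP segment as the F36V "DmrB" variant, but the catalogue entry lists only FKBP(3-108), so the presence of that substitution should not be assumed from the label.

FKBP fusions are typically used for chemically induced dimerisation, in which a small molecule brings the tagged protein to a partner domain anchored at a chosen membrane. The red fluorescence allows relocalisation to be followed by imaging. This version most plausibly serves as the catalytically dead control for an active recruitable SAC1 in studies of PtdIns4P turnover.
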