Addgene plasmid #108130: mCherry-SAC1C389S-FKBP
Purpose: Recruitable inactive SAC1
Depositing lab: Gerry Hammond. Depositing organization: University of Pittsburgh (University, School of Medicine, and Cancer Institute). Publication: SAC1 degrades its lipid substrate PtdIns4P in the endoplasmic reticulum to maintain a steep chemical gradient with donor membranes. Zewe JP, Wills RC, Sangappa S, Goulden BD, Hammond GR. Elife. 2018 Feb 20;7. pii: 35588. doi: 10.7554/eLife.35588. 35588 PubMed 29461204.
Backbone
  Vector backbone: pmCherry-C1
  Vector type: Mammalian Expression
Growth in bacteria
  Bacterial resistance: Kanamycin, 50 μg/mL
  Growth temperature: 37°C
  Growth strain: DH5alpha
  Copy number: High Copy
Gene/Insert
  Gene/Insert name: mCherry:SACM1LC389S:FKBP(3-108)
  Species: H. sapiens (human)
  Mutation: SACM1L(C389S)
  Entrez Gene: SACM1L (a.k.a. SAC1)
  Promoter: CMV
  Cloning method: Gibson Cloning
Terms and licenses: Academic/Nonprofit Terms; Industry Terms: Not Available to Industry
Depositor comments: Note: The Sac1 insert contains a Y434F mutation compared to the closest reference sequence (NP_054735.3). The depositor has noted that this is a common point mutation that does not affect plasmid function.
How to cite: mCherry-SAC1C389S-FKBP was a gift from Gerry Hammond (Addgene plasmid # 108130 ; http://n2t.net/addgene:108130 ; RRID:Addgene_108130)
